Addgene plasmid #54130: mEmerald-Integrin-Beta3-N-18
Purpose: Localization: Integrin/Focal Adhesions, Excitation: 487, Emission: 509
Depositing lab: Michael Davidson.
Backbone
  Vector backbone: mEmerald-N1
  Backbone size w/o insert (bp): 4750
  Vector type: Mammalian Expression
  Selectable markers: Neomycin (select with G418)
Growth in bacteria
  Bacterial resistance: Kanamycin, 50 μg/mL
  Growth temperature: 37°C
  Growth strain: DH5alpha
  Copy number: High Copy
Gene/Insert
  Gene/Insert name: Integrin-Beta3 (alt name: NM_016780.2)
  Species: M. musculus (mouse)
  Promoter: CMV
  Tag / fusion protein: mEmerald (C terminal on backbone)
  Cloning method: Unknown
  Sequencing primers: 5′ CMV-F; 3′ SV40pA-R
Terms and licenses: Academic/Nonprofit Terms; Industry Terms
Depositor comments: . Excitation = 487; Emission = 509. Localization data: Integrin/Focal Adhesions
How to cite: mEmerald-Integrin-Beta3-N-18 was a gift from Michael Davidson (Addgene plasmid # 54130 ; http://n2t.net/addgene:54130 ; RRID:Addgene_54130)
