[The description below was written by a language model from this plasmid's Addgene catalogue record and the feature table of its GenBank file.]
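Description:
mEmerald-Integrin-Beta3-N-18 is a mammalian expression plasmid built on the mEmerald-N1 backbone (about 4.75 kb without the insert). It produces mouse integrin beta-3 fused to the green fluorescent protein mEmerald. The integrin coding sequence, which corresponds to the mouse Itgb3 reference transcript, is transcribed from the CMV promoter. mEmerald is supplied by the backbone at the C terminus of the insert, so the fluorescent protein follows the integrin's cytoplasmic tail. The "N-18" in the name probably refers to the N1-style layout and the length of the linker between the two partners, but the record does not say so. The use of an SV40pA reverse sequencing primer suggests an SV40 polyadenylation signal downstream of the fusion. The plasmid is maintained at high copy in E. coli under kanamycin selection. A neomycin resistance marker allows G418 selection of stably transfected mammalian cells. The cloning method is recorded as unknown.

The construct serves as a fluorescent localization marker for integrin-containing structures and focal adhesions in mammalian cells. mEmerald has an excitation peak of 487 nm and an emission peak of 509 nm, so it can be imaged with standard GFP-type optics.

The sequence record held for this plasmid covers only a 973 bp portion of the construct. Its single annotated feature is a vertebrate Kozak consensus near the start of that fragment, a motif that promotes strong translation initiation and would fit the start of the fusion open reading frame. The promoter, integrin insert, mEmerald, origin and resistance genes are not annotated there, and their description here rests on the catalogue fields alone.
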