LOCUS       Exported 973 bp ds-DNA linear SYN 19-MAY-2021
DEFINITION  Localization: Integrin/Focal Adhesions, Excitation: 487, Emission:
            509.
ACCESSION   .
VERSION     .
KEYWORDS    mEmerald-Integrin-Beta3-N-18
SOURCE      synthetic DNA construct
  ORGANISM  synthetic DNA construct
REFERENCE   1 (bases 1 to 973)
  TITLE     Davidson mEmerald
REFERENCE   2 (bases 1 to 973)
  AUTHORS   .
  TITLE     Direct Submission
  JOURNAL   Exported May 19, 2021 from SnapGene Server 1.1.58
            http://www.snapgene.com
FEATURES             Location/Qualifiers
     source          1..973
                     /organism="synthetic DNA construct"
                     /mol_type="other DNA"
     regulatory      18..27
                     /regulatory_class="other"
                     /note="vertebrate consensus sequence for strong initiation
                     of translation (Kozak, 1987)"
ORIGIN
        1 ctcctcgccc ttgctcacca tggtggcgac cggtccagat ccgctgccgc ctgacgcacc
       61 cccggatgcg ctaccagtcc cccggtaggt gatattggtg aaggtggagg tggcctcttt
      121 atacagcggg ttgtttgctg tgtcccactt ggctctggct cgttcttcct caaatttagc
      181 aaattccttc cggtcatgga tggtgatgag tagcttccag atgagcagag tagcaaggcc
      241 aatgagcagg atggccccca tcactgacag caggaccacc aggatatcag gacccttggg
      301 acactcaggc tcttccacca catagaggac tgccctccca ctggtgtctt cgtagtactg
      361 gaatctgacg acacagtcat cctcgttctt gtaggtacaa ttcacggcgt ttttgccagt
      421 atccgtcagc tctttcacct gctcgatgtc gtcccggcag tagcggctgc aggtgttttc
      481 ttcatggagc gttccccggt tgaacttctt acactccaca cactccttct taaaggagca
      541 ggcatctggg caggtggggc acttctcaca ggtgtctcca taggagcctg gctggacgca
      601 cacacagctg ccgcactcgc agttgccccg gccgctgcac agcagcccat tggtggacat
      661 gcaggtgtca gtgcgtgtag tacagttgca gtagtagcca gtccagtccg agtcacacac
      721 gcagtcccca cagttacatt gcccatggcc ggaacacatc tcccctttgt agcggacgca
      781 ggagaagtca tcgcactcac agtacttgcc agtgatcttg ccgaagtcgc tgctatggca
      841 gacacactgg ccacagaggc actctccccg ctggctgcag atgggctggc cctccttggg
      901 gctgcactct tcctgctgag agggtcggta atcctcctca gagcactcac acatggaccc
      961 cagccagccc tgg
//
