>Addgene plasmid #54130 | mEmerald-Integrin-Beta3-N-18 | depositor partial sequence | sequence record 84296 | insert sequence
ACGTCAGATCCGCTAGCGCTACCGGACTCAGATCTCGAGACCGCCATGCGAGCGCAGTGGCCGGGACAAC
TCTGGGCCGCTCTGCTGGCGCTGGGGGCGCTGGCGGGCGTTGTTGTTGGAGAGTCCAACATCTGTACCAC
ACGAGGCGTGAACTCCTGCCAGCAGTGTCTGGCTGTGAGTCCTGTGTGTGCCTGGTGCTCAGATGAGACT
TTGTCTCAGGGCTCACCCCGATGTAACCTGAAGGAGAACCTGCTGAAGGACAATTGTGCTCCAGAGTCTA
TTGAGTTCCCAGTCAGTGAGGCCCAGATCCTGGAGGCTAGGCCACTCAGCAGCAAGGGCTCTGGAAGCAG
CGCCCAGATCACTCAAGTCAGCCCTCAGAGGATTGCCCTTCGACTACGGCCAGATGATTCGAAGATCTTC
TCACTTCAAGTGCGGCAGGTGGAGGATTACCCCGTGGACATCTACTACTTGATGGACCTGTCTTTCTCCA
TGAAGGATGATCTGTCCAGCATCCAGACCCTGGGTACCAAGTTGGCCTCTCAGATGCGCAAGCTTACTAG
CAACCTTCGGATCGGCTTTGGGGCCTTCGTGGACAAGCCTGTATCGCCGTACATGTACATCTCCCCACCA
CAGGCAATCAAAAACCCCTGTTACAATATGAAGAATGCCTGCTTGCCCATGTTTGGCTACAAACACGTGC
TGACGCTAACCGACCAGGTGTCCCGCTTCAATGAAGAAGTGAAGAAACAGAGCGTGTCCCGTAATCGAGA
TGCCCCAGAGGGCGGCTTTGACGCCATCATGCAGGCTACAGTATGTGATGAAAAAATTGGCTGGAGGAAT
GACGCATCCCATTTGCTAGTGTTTACCACGGATGCCAAGACCCATATTGCCCTGGATGGAAGGCTGGCAG
GCATTGTCCTGCCCAATGATGGGCACTGTCACATTGGCACCGACAACCACTACTCTGCCTCCACTACCAT
GGACTACCCATCTCTGGGGCTGATGACTGAGAAACTATCCCAGAAAAACATTAACTTGATCTTTGCAGTG
ACTGAAAATGTCGTCAGCCTTTACCAGAATTATAGTGAGCTCATTCCTGGGACCACAGTGGGAGTCCTGT
CTGATGACTCAAGCAACGTCCTCCAGCTCATTGTTGATGCTTACGGGAAAATCCGCTCTAAAGTGGAGCT
GGAAGTACGTGACCTGCCGGAAGAACTGTCACTGTCCTTCAATGCCACCTGCCTCAACAACGAGGTTATC
CCGGGCCTCAAGTCTTGTGTGGGCCTCAAGATTGGAGACACGGTGAGCTTTAGTATCGAGGCCAAGGTGC
GTGGCTGCCCCCAGGAGAAGGAGCAGTCTTTCACTATCAAGCCTGTGGGCTTTAAGGACAGCCTCACCGT
CCAGGTGACCTTCGACTGTGACTGTGCCTGCCAGGCCTTTGCCCAGCCTTCCAGCCCACGCTGCAACAAT
GGGAACGGGACTTTTGAGTGTGGGGTGTGCCGCTGTGACCAGGGCTGGCTGGGGTCCATGTGTGAGTGCT
CTGAGGAGGATTACCGACCCTCTCAGCAGGAAGAGTGCAGCCCCAAGGAGGGCCAGCCCATCTGCAGCCA
GCGGGGAGAGTGCCTCTGTGGCCAGTGTGTCTGCCATAGCAGCGACTTCGGCAAGATCACTGGCAAGTAC
TGTGAGTGCGATGACTTCTCCTGCGTCCGCTACAAAGGGGAGATGTGTTCCGGCCATGGGCAATGTAACT
GTGGGGACTGCGTGTGTGACTCGGACTGGACTGGCTACTACTGCAACTGTACTACACGCACTGACACCTG
CATGTCCACCAATGGGCTGCTGTGCAGCGGCCGGGGCAACTGCGAGTGCGGCAGCTGTGTGTGCGTCCAG
CCAGGCTCCTATGGAGACACCTGTGAGAAGTGCCCCACCTGCCCAGATGCCTGCTCCTTTAAGAAGGAGT
GTGTGGAGTGTAAGAAGTTCAACCGGGGAACGCTCCATGAAGAAAACACCTGCAGCCGCTACTGCCGGGA
CGACATCGAGCAGGTGAAAGAGCTGACGGATACTGGCAAAAACGCCGTGAATTGTACCTACAAGAACGAG
GATGACTGTGTCGTCAGATTCCAGTACTACGAAGACACCAGTGGGAGGGCAGTCCTCTATGTGGTGGAAG
AGCCTGAGTGTCCCAAGGGTCCTGATATCCTGGTGGTCCTGCTGTCAGTGATGGGGGCCATCCTGCTCAT
TGGCCTTGCTACTCTGCTCATCTGGAAGCTACTCATCACCATCCATGACCGGAAGGAATTTGCTAAATTT
GAGGAAGAACGAGCCAGAGCCAAGTGGGACACAGCAAACAACCCGCTGTATAAAGAGGCCACCTCCACCT
TCACCAATATCACCTACCGGGGGACTGGTAGCGCATCCGGGGGTGCGTCAGGCGGCAGCGGATCTGGACC
GGTCGCCACCATGGTGAGCAAGGGCGAGGAGCTGTTCACCGGGGTGGTGCCCATCCTGGTCGAGCTGGAC
GGCGACGTAAACGGCCACAAGTTCAGCGTGTCCGGCGAGGGCGAGGGCGATGCCACCTACGGCAAGCTGA
CCCTGAAGTTCATCTGCACCACCGGCAAGCTGCCCGTGCCCTGGCCCACCCTCGTGACCACCTTGACCTA
CGGCGTGCAGTGCTTCGCCCGCTACCCCGACCACATGAAGCAGCACGACTTCTTCAAGTCCGCCATGCCC
GAAGGCTACGTCCAGGAGCGCACCATCTTCTTCAAGGACGACGGCAACTACAAGACCCGCGCCGAGGTGA
AGTTCGAGGGCGACACCCTGGTGAACCGCATCGAGCTGAAGGGCATCGACTTCAAGGAGGACGGCAACAT
CCTGGGGCACAAGCTGGAGTACAACTACAACAGCCACAAGGTCTATATCACCGCCGACAAGCAGAAGAAC
GGCATCAAGGTGAACTTCAAGACCCGCCACAACATCGAGGACGGCAGCGTGCAGCTCGCCGACCACTACC
AGCAGAACACCCCCATCGGCGACGGCCCCGTGCTGCTGCCCGACAACCACTACCTGAGCACCCAGTCCAA
GCTGAGCAAAGACCCCAACGAGAAGCGCGATCACATGGTCCTGCTGGAGTTCGTGACCGCCGCCGGGATC
ACTCTCGGCATGGACGAGCTGTACAAGTAAGCGGCCGCGACTCTAGATCATAATCAGCCATACCACAT
